>Addgene plasmid #213710 | pCRISPR/eCas9-GPIDAF | addgene full sequence | sequence record 422954 | Addgene NGS Result
GAGGGCCTATTTCCCATGATTCCTTCATATTTGCATATACGATACAAGGCTGTTAGAGAGATAATTGGAA
TTAATTTGACTGTAAACACAAAGATATTAGTACAAAATACGTGACGTAGAAAGTAATAATTTCTTGGGTA
GTTTGCAGTTTTAAAATTATGTTTTAAAATGGACTATCATATGCTTACCGTAACTTGAAAGTATTTCGAT
TTCTTGGCTTTATATATCTTGTGGAAAGGACGAAACACCGGGTCTTCGAGAAGACCTGTTTTAGAGCTAG
AAATAGCAAGTTAAAATAAGGCTAGTCCGTTATCAACTTGAAAAAGTGGCACCGAGTCGGTGCTTTTTTG
TTTTAGAGCTAGAAATAGCAAGTTAAAATAAGGCTAGTCCGTTTTTAGCGCGTGCGCCAATTCTGCAGAC
AAATGGCTCTAGAGGTACCCGTTACATAACTTACGGTAAATGGCCCGCCTGGCTGACCGCCCAACGACCC
CCGCCCATTGACGTCAATAGTAACGCCAATAGGGACTTTCCATTGACGTCAATGGGTGGAGTATTTACGG
TAAACTGCCCACTTGGCAGTACATCAAGTGTATCATATGCCAAGTACGCCCCCTATTGACGTCAATGACG
GTAAATGGCCCGCCTGGCATTGTGCCCAGTACATGACCTTATGGGACTTTCCTACTTGGCAGTACATCTA
CGTATTAGTCATCGCTATTACCATGGTCGAGGTGAGCCCCACGTTCTGCTTCACTCTCCCCATCTCCCCC
CCCTCCCCACCCCCAATTTTGTATTTATTTATTTTTTAATTATTTTGTGCAGCGATGGGGGGGGGGGGGG
GGGGGCGCGCGCCAGGCGGGGCGGGGCGGGGCGAGGGGCGGGGCGGGGCGAGGCGGAGAGGTGCGGCGGC
AGCCAATCAGAGCGGCGCGCTCCGAAAGTTTCCTTTTATGGCGAGGCGGCGGCGGCGGCGGCCCTATAAA
AAGCGAAGCGCGCGGCGGGCGGGAGTCGCTGCGCGCTGCCTTCGCCCCGTGCCCCGCTCCGCCGCCGCCT
CGCGCCGCCCGCCCCGGCTCTGACTGACCGCGTTACTCCCACAGGTGAGCGGGCGGGACGGCCCTTCTCC
TCCGGGCTGTAATTAGCTGAGCAAGAGGTAAGGGTTTAAGGGATGGTTGGTTGGTGGGGTATTAATGTTT
AATTACCTGGAGCACCTGCCTGAAATCACTTTTTTTCAGGTTGGACCGGTGCCACCATGGACTATAAGGA
CCACGACGGAGACTACAAGGATCATGATATTGATTACAAAGACGATGACGATAAGATGGCCCCAAAGAAG
AAGCGGAAGGTCGGTATCCACGGAGTCCCAGCAGCCGACAAGAAGTACAGCATCGGCCTGGACATCGGCA
CCAACTCTGTGGGCTGGGCCGTGATCACCGACGAGTACAAGGTGCCCAGCAAGAAATTCAAGGTGCTGGG
CAACACCGACCGGCACAGCATCAAGAAGAACCTGATCGGAGCCCTGCTGTTCGACAGCGGCGAAACAGCC
GAGGCCACCCGGCTGAAGAGAACCGCCAGAAGAAGATACACCAGACGGAAGAACCGGATCTGCTATCTGC
AAGAGATCTTCAGCAACGAGATGGCCAAGGTGGACGACAGCTTCTTCCACAGACTGGAAGAGTCCTTCCT
GGTGGAAGAGGATAAGAAGCACGAGCGGCACCCCATCTTCGGCAACATCGTGGACGAGGTGGCCTACCAC
GAGAAGTACCCCACCATCTACCACCTGAGAAAGAAACTGGTGGACAGCACCGACAAGGCCGACCTGCGGC
TGATCTATCTGGCCCTGGCCCACATGATCAAGTTCCGGGGCCACTTCCTGATCGAGGGCGACCTGAACCC
CGACAACAGCGACGTGGACAAGCTGTTCATCCAGCTGGTGCAGACCTACAACCAGCTGTTCGAGGAAAAC
CCCATCAACGCCAGCGGCGTGGACGCCAAGGCCATCCTGTCTGCCAGACTGAGCAAGAGCAGACGGCTGG
AAAATCTGATCGCCCAGCTGCCCGGCGAGAAGAAGAATGGCCTGTTCGGAAACCTGATTGCCCTGAGCCT
GGGCCTGACCCCCAACTTCAAGAGCAACTTCGACCTGGCCGAGGATGCCAAACTGCAGCTGAGCAAGGAC
ACCTACGACGACGACCTGGACAACCTGCTGGCCCAGATCGGCGACCAGTACGCCGACCTGTTTCTGGCCG
CCAAGAACCTGTCCGACGCCATCCTGCTGAGCGACATCCTGAGAGTGAACACCGAGATCACCAAGGCCCC
CCTGAGCGCCTCTATGATCAAGAGATACGACGAGCACCACCAGGACCTGACCCTGCTGAAAGCTCTCGTG
CGGCAGCAGCTGCCTGAGAAGTACAAAGAGATTTTCTTCGACCAGAGCAAGAACGGCTACGCCGGCTACA
TTGACGGCGGAGCCAGCCAGGAAGAGTTCTACAAGTTCATCAAGCCCATCCTGGAAAAGATGGACGGCAC
CGAGGAACTGCTCGTGAAGCTGAACAGAGAGGACCTGCTGCGGAAGCAGCGGACCTTCGACAACGGCAGC
ATCCCCCACCAGATCCACCTGGGAGAGCTGCACGCCATTCTGCGGCGGCAGGAAGATTTTTACCCATTCC
TGAAGGACAACCGGGAAAAGATCGAGAAGATCCTGACCTTCCGCATCCCCTACTACGTGGGCCCTCTGGC
CAGGGGAAACAGCAGATTCGCCTGGATGACCAGAAAGAGCGAGGAAACCATCACCCCCTGGAACTTCGAG
GAAGTGGTGGACAAGGGCGCTTCCGCCCAGAGCTTCATCGAGCGGATGACCAACTTCGATAAGAACCTGC
CCAACGAGAAGGTGCTGCCCAAGCACAGCCTGCTGTACGAGTACTTCACCGTGTATAACGAGCTGACCAA
AGTGAAATACGTGACCGAGGGAATGAGAAAGCCCGCCTTCCTGAGCGGCGAGCAGAAAAAGGCCATCGTG
GACCTGCTGTTCAAGACCAACCGGAAAGTGACCGTGAAGCAGCTGAAAGAGGACTACTTCAAGAAAATCG
AGTGCTTCGACTCCGTGGAAATCTCCGGCGTGGAAGATCGGTTCAACGCCTCCCTGGGCACATACCACGA
TCTGCTGAAAATTATCAAGGACAAGGACTTCCTGGACAATGAGGAAAACGAGGACATTCTGGAAGATATC
GTGCTGACCCTGACACTGTTTGAGGACAGAGAGATGATCGAGGAACGGCTGAAAACCTATGCCCACCTGT
TCGACGACAAAGTGATGAAGCAGCTGAAGCGGCGGAGATACACCGGCTGGGGCGCGCTGAGCCGGAAGCT
GATCAACGGCATCCGGGACAAGCAGTCCGGCAAGACAATCCTGGATTTCCTGAAGTCCGACGGCTTCGCC
AACAGAAACTTCATGGCGCTGATCCACGACGACAGCCTGACCTTTAAAGAGGACATCCAGAAAGCCCAGG
TGTCCGGCCAGGGCGATAGCCTGCACGAGCACATTGCCAATCTGGCCGGCAGCCCCGCCATTAAGAAGGG
CATCCTGCAGACAGTGAAGGTGGTGGACGAGCTCGTGAAAGTGATGGGCCGGCACAAGCCCGAGAACATC
GTGATCGAAATGGCCAGAGAGAACCAGACCACCCAGAAGGGACAGAAGAACAGCCGCGAGAGAATGAAGC
GGATCGAAGAGGGCATCAAAGAGCTGGGCAGCCAGATCCTGAAAGAACACCCCGTGGAAAACACCCAGCT
GCAGAACGAGAAGCTGTACCTGTACTACCTGCAGAATGGGCGGGATATGTACGTGGACCAGGAACTGGAC
ATCAACCGGCTGTCCGACTACGATGTGGACCATATCGTGCCTCAGAGCTTTCTGAAGGACGACTCCATCG
ACAACAAGGTGCTGACCAGAAGCGACAAGAACCGGGGCAAGAGCGACAACGTGCCCTCCGAAGAGGTCGT
GAAGAAGATGAAGAACTACTGGCGGCAGCTGCTGAACGCCAAGCTGATTACCCAGAGAAAGTTCGACAAT
CTGACCAAGGCCGAGAGAGGCGGCCTGAGCGAACTGGATAAGGCCGGCTTCATCAAGAGACAGCTGGTGG
AAACCCGGGCGATCACAAAGCACGTGGCACAGATCCTGGACTCCCGGATGAACACTAAGTACGACGAGAA
TGACAAGCTGATCCGGGAAGTGAAAGTGATCACCCTGAAGTCCAAGCTGGTGTCCGATTTCCGGAAGGAT
TTCCAGTTTTACAAAGTGCGCGAGATCAACAACTACCACCACGCCCACGACGCCTACCTGAACGCCGTCG
TGGGAACCGCCCTGATCAAAAAGTACCCTAAGCTGGAAAGCGAGTTCGTGTACGGCGACTACAAGGTGTA
CGACGTGCGGAAGATGATCGCCAAGAGCGAGCAGGAAATCGGCAAGGCTACCGCCAAGTACTTCTTCTAC
AGCAACATCATGAACTTTTTCAAGACCGAGATTACCCTGGCCAACGGCGAGATCCGGAAGCGGCCTCTGA
TCGAGACAAACGGCGAAACCGGGGAGATCGTGTGGGATAAGGGCCGGGATTTTGCCACCGTGCGGAAAGT
GCTGAGCATGCCCCAAGTGAATATCGTGAAAAAGACCGAGGTGCAGACAGGCGGCTTCAGCAAAGAGTCT
ATCCTGCCCAAGAGGAACAGCGATAAGCTGATCGCCAGAAAGAAGGACTGGGACCCTAAGAAGTACGGCG
GCTTCGATAGCCCCACCGTGGCCTATTCTGTGCTGGTGGTGGCCAAAGTGGAAAAGGGCAAGTCCAAGAA
ACTGAAGAGTGTGAAAGAGCTGCTGGGGATCACCATCATGGAAAGAAGCAGCTTCGAGAAGAATCCCATC
GACTTTCTGGAAGCCAAGGGCTACAAAGAAGTGAAAAAGGACCTGATCATCAAGCTGCCTAAGTACTCCC
TGTTCGAGCTGGAAAACGGCCGGAAGAGAATGCTGGCCTCTGCCGGCGAACTGCAGAAGGGAAACGAACT
GGCCCTGCCCTCCAAATATGTGAACTTCCTGTACCTGGCCAGCCACTATGAGAAGCTGAAGGGCTCCCCC
GAGGATAATGAGCAGAAACAGCTGTTTGTGGAACAGCACAAGCACTACCTGGACGAGATCATCGAGCAGA
TCAGCGAGTTCTCCAAGAGAGTGATCCTGGCCGACGCTAATCTGGACAAAGTGCTGTCCGCCTACAACAA
GCACCGGGATAAGCCCATCAGAGAGCAGGCCGAGAATATCATCCACCTGTTTACCCTGACCAATCTGGGA
GCCCCTGCCGCCTTCAAGTACTTTGACACCACCATCGACCGGAAGAGGTACACCAGCACCAAAGAGGTGC
TGGACGCCACCCTGATCCACCAGAGCATCACCGGCCTGTACGAGACACGGATCGACCTGTCTCAGCTGGG
AGGCGACAAAAGGCCGGCGGCCACGAAAAAGGCCGGCCAGGCAAAAAAGAAAAAGTAAGAATTCCTAGAG
CTCGCTGATCAGCCTCGACTGTGCCTTCTAGTTGCCAGCCATCTGTTGTTTGCCCCTCCCCCGTGCCTTC
CTTGACCCTGGAAGGTGCCACTCCCACTGTCCTTTCCTAATAAAATGAGGAAATTGCATCGCATTGTCTG
AGTAGGTGTCATTCTATTCTGGGGGGTGGGGTGGGGCAGGACAGCAAGGGGGAGGATTGGGAAGAGAATA
GCAGGCATGCTGGGGAGCGGCCTTATTAATAGTAATCAATTACGGGGTCATTAGTTCATAGCCCATATAT
GGAGTTCCGCGTTACATAACTTACGGTAAATGGCCCGCCTGGCTGACCGCCCAACGACCCCCGCCCATTG
ACGTCAATAATGACGTATGTTCCCATAGTAACGCCAATAGGGACTTTCCATTGACGTCAATGGGTGGAGT
ATTTACGGTAAACTGCCCACTTGGCAGTACATCAAGTGTATCATATGCCAAGTACGCCCCCTATTGACGT
CAATGACGGTAAATGGCCCGCCTGGCATTATGCCCAGTACATGACCTTATGGGACTTTCCTACTTGGCAG
TACATCTACGTATTAGTCATCGCTATTACCATGGTGATGCGGTTTTGGCAGTACATCAATGGGCGTGGAT
AGCGGTTTGACTCACGGGGATTTCCAAGTCTCCACCCCATTGACGTCAATGGGAGTTTGTTTTGGCACCA
AAATCAACGGGACTTTCCAAAATGTCGTAACAACTCCGCCCCATTGACGCAAATGGGCGGTAGGCGTGTA
CGGTGGGAGGTCTATATAAGCAGAGCTGGTTTAGTGAACCGTCAGATCCGCTAGCGCTACCGGTACCATG
ACCGTGGCTAGACCCAGCGTGCCTGCTGCCCTGCCTCTGCTGGGAGAGCTGCCTAGACTGCTGCTCCTGG
TGCTCCTGTGCCTGCCTGCTGTGTGGGGAAGCGCCTGGAGCCACCCTCAGTTCGAGAAAGGAGGAGGCAG
CGGCGGCGGAAGCGGAGGCTCCGCTTGGTCCCACCCACAGTTCGAAAAGCCGGTCGCCACCATGGTGAGC
AAGGGCGAGGAGCTGTTCACCGGGGTGGTGCCCATCCTGGTCGAGCTGGACGGCGACGTAAACGGCCACA
AGTTCAGCGTGTCCGGCGAGGGCGAGGGCGATGCCACCTACGGCAAGCTGACCCTGAAGTTCATCTGCAC
CACCGGCAAGCTGCCCGTGCCCTGGCCCACCCTCGTGACCACCCTGACCTACGGCGTGCAGTGCTTCAGC
CGCTACCCCGACCACATGAAGCAGCACGACTTCTTCAAGTCCGCCATGCCCGAAGGCTACGTCCAGGAGC
GCACCATCTTCTTCAAGGACGACGGCAACTACAAGACCCGCGCCGAGGTGAAGTTCGAGGGCGACACCCT
GGTGAACCGCATCGAGCTGAAGGGCATCGACTTCAAGGAGGACGGCAACATCCTGGGGCACAAGCTGGAG
TACAACTACAACAGCCACAACGTCTATATCATGGCCGACAAGCAGAAGAACGGCATCAAGGTGAACTTCA
AGATCCGCCACAACATCGAGGACGGCAGCGTGCAGCTCGCCGACCACTACCAGCAGAACACCCCCATCGG
CGACGGCCCCGTGCTGCTGCCCGACAACCACTACCTGAGCACCCAGTCCGCCCTGAGCAAAGACCCCAAC
GAGAAGCGCGATCACATGGTCCTGCTGGAGTTCGTGACCGCCGCCGGGATCACTCTCGGCATGGACGAGC
TGTACAAGTCCGGCCGGACTCAGATCAGCCGGACCACCAAGCACTTCCACGAGACCACCCCTAACAAGGG
CAGCGGCACCACCAGCGGCACCACCCGGCTGCTGAGCGGCCACACCTGCTTCACCCTGACCGGCCTGCTG
GGCACCCTGGTGACCATGGGCCTGCTGACCTAGAGATCTCGAGCTCAAGCTTCGAATTCTGCAGTCGACG
GTACCGCGGGCCCGGGATCCACCGGATCTAGATAACTGATCATAATCAGCCATACCACATTTGTAGAGGT
TTTACTTGCTTTAAAAAACCTCCCACACCTCCCCCTGAACCTGAAACATAAAATGAATGCAATTGTTGTT
GTTAACTTGTTTATTGCAGCTTATAATGGTTACAAATAAAGCAATAGCATCACAAATTTCACAAATAAAG
CATTTTTTTCACTGCATTCTAGTTGTGGTTTGTCCAAACTCATCAATGTATCTTAACGCGTGGCCGCAGG
AACCCCTAGTGATGGAGTTGGCCACTCCCTCTCTGCGCGCTCGCTCGCTCACTGAGGCCGGGCGACCAAA
GGTCGCCCGACGCCCGGGCTTTGCCCGGGCGGCCTCAGTGAGCGAGCGAGCGCGCAGCTGCCTGCAGGGG
CGCCTGATGCGGTATTTTCTCCTTACGCATCTGTGCGGTATTTCACACCGCATA
[95 nt withheld, positions 7965-8059]
T
[46 nt withheld, positions 8061-8106]
C
[141 nt withheld, positions 8108-8248]
CCTTTGACGTTGGAGTCCACGTTCTTT
[37 nt withheld, positions 8276-8312]
ACTCTATCTCGGGCTATTCTTTTGATTTATAAGGGATTTTGCCGATTTCGGTCTATTGGTTAAAAAATGA
GCTGATTTAACAAAAATTTAACGCGAATTTTAACAAAATATTAACGTTTACAATTTTATGGTGCACTCTC
AGTACAATCTGCTCTGATGCCGCATAGTTAAGCCAGCCCCGACACCCGCCAACACCCGCTGACGCGCCCT
GACGGGCTTGTCTGCTCCCGGCATCCGCTTACAGACAAGCTGTGACCGTCTCCGGGAGCTGCATGTGTCA
GAGGTTTTCACCGTCATCACCGAAACGCGCGAGACGAAAGGGCCTCGTGATACGCCTATTTTTATAGGTT
AATGTCATGATAATAATGGTTTCTTAGACGTCAGGTGGCACTTTTCGGGGAAATGTGCGCGGAACCCCTA
TTTGTTTATTTTTCTAAATACATTCAAATATGTATCCGCTCATGAGACAATAACCCTGATAAATGCTTCA
ATAATATTGAAAAAGGAAGAGTATGAGTATTCAACATTTCCGTGTCGCCCTTATTCCCTTTTTTGCGGCA
TTTTGCCTTCCTGTTTTTGCTCACCCAGAAACGCTGGTGAAAGTAAAAGATGCTGAAGATCAGTTGGGTG
CACGAGTGGGTTACATCGAACTGGATCTCAACAGCGGTAAGATCCTTGAGAGTTTTCGCCCCGAAGAACG
TTTTCCAATGATGAGCACTTTTAAAGTTCTGCTATGTGGCGCGGTATTATCCCGTATTGACGCCGGGCAA
GAGCAACTCGGTCGCCGCATACACTATTCTCAGAATGACTTGGTTGAGTACTCACCAGTCACAGAAAAGC
ATCTTACGGATGGCATGACAGTAAGAGAATTATGCAGTGCTGCCATAACCATGAGTGATAACACTGCGGC
CAACTTACTTCTGACAACGATCGGAGGACCGAAGGAGCTAACCGCTTTTTTGCACAACATGGGGGATCAT
GTAACTCGCCTTGATCGTTGGGAACCGGAGCTGAATGAAGCCATACCAAACGACGAGCGTGACACCACGA
TGCCTGTAGCAATGGCAACAACGTTGCGCAAACTATTAACTGGCGAACTACTTACTCTAGCTTCCCGGCA
ACAATTAATAGACTGGATGGAGGCGGATAAAGTTGCAGGACCACTTCTGCGCTCGGCCCTTCCGGCTGGC
TGGTTTATTGCTGATAAATCTGGAGCCGGTGAGCGTGGAAGCCGCGGTATCATTGCAGCACTGGGGCCAG
ATGGTAAGCCCTCCCGTATCGTAGTTATCTACACGACGGGGAGTCAGGCAACTATGGATGAACGAAATAG
ACAGATCGCTGAGATAGGTGCCTCACTGATTAAGCATTGGTAACTGTCAGACCAAGTTTACTCATATATA
CTTTAGATTGATTTAAAACTTCATTTTTAATTTAAAAGGATCTAGGTGAAGATCCTTTTTGATAATCTCA
TGACCAAAATCCCTTAACGTGAGTTTTCGTTCCACTGAGCGTCAGACCCCGTAGAAAAGATCAAAGGATC
TTCTTGAGATCCTTTTTTTCTGCGCGTAATCTGCTGCTTGCAAACAAAAAAACCACCGCTACCAGCGGTG
GTTTGTTTGCCGGATCAAGAGCTACCAACTCTTTTTCCGAAGGTAACTGGCTTCAGCAGAGCGCAGATAC
CAAATACTGTTCTTCTAGTGTAGCCGTAGTTAGGCCACCACTTCAAGAACTCTGTAGCACCGCCTACATA
CCTCGCTCTGCTAATCCTGTTACCAGTGGCTGCTGCCAGTGGCGATAAGTCGTGTCTTACCGGGTTGGAC
TCAAGACGATAGTTACCGGATAAGGCGCAGCGGTCGGGCTGAACGGGGGGTTCGTGCACACAGCCCAGCT
TGGAGCGAACGACCTACACCGAACTGAGATACCTACAGCGTGAGCTATGAGAAAGCGCCACGCTTCCCGA
AGGGAGAAAGGCGGACAGGTATCCGGTAAGCGGCAGGGTCGGAACAGGAGAGCGCACGAGGGAGCTTCCA
GGGGGAAACGCCTGGTATCTTTATAGTCCTGTCGGGTTTCGCCACCTCTGACTTGAGCGTCGATTTTTGT
GATGCTCGTCAGGGGGGCGGAGCCTATGGAAAAACGCCAGCAACGCGGCCTTTTTACGGTTCCTGGCCTT
TTGCTGGCCTTTTGCTCACATGT
Features (pLannotate 1.2.2; 26 found; start..end, strand, type, name):
      1..241     +  promoter       U6 promoter: RNA polymerase III promoter for human U6 snRNA
    268..343     +  misc_RNA       gRNA scaffold: guide RNA scaffold for the Streptococcus pyogenes CRISPR/Cas9 system
    350..393     +  misc_RNA       gRNA scaffold (fragment): guide RNA scaffold for the Streptococcus pyogenes CRISPR/Cas9 system
    440..725     +  enhancer       CMV enhancer: human cytomegalovirus immediate early enhancer; contains an 18-bp deletion relative to the standard CMV enhancer
    727..1001    +  promoter       chicken β-actin promoter: No description available
   1002..1229    +  intron         hybrid intron: hybrid between chicken β-actin (CBA) and minute virus of mice (MMV) introns (Gray et al., 2011)
   1367..2968    +  CDS            Cas9(N): N-terminal portion of Streptococcus pyogenes Cas9 (Zetsche et al., 2015)
   2969..5467    +  CDS            Cas9(C): C-terminal portion of Streptococcus pyogenes Cas9 (Zetsche et al., 2015)
   5468..5515    +  CDS            nucleoplasmin NLS: bipartite nuclear localization signal from nucleoplasmin
   5549..5660    +  polyA_signal   bGH poly(A) signal: bovine growth hormone polyadenylation signal
   5820..6123    +  enhancer       CMV enhancer: human cytomegalovirus immediate early enhancer
   6124..6327    +  promoter       CMV promoter: human cytomegalovirus (CMV) immediate early promoter
   6476..6499    +  CDS            Twin-Strep-tag (fragment): two Strep-Tag®II moieties connected by a linker for enhanced binding to Strep-Tactin®, an engineered form of streptavidin (Schmidt et al., 2013)
   6572..7288    +  CDS            EGFP: EGFP is a basic (constitutively fluorescent) green fluorescent protein published in 1996, derived from Aequorea victoria. It is reported to be a rapidly-maturing weak dimer with moderate acid sensitivity.
   7298..7450    +  CDS            CD55 (fragment): DAF_PONPY - Also known as DAF. Experimental evidence at transcript level: Swiss-Prot protein existence level 2. This protein recognizes C4b and C3b fragments that condense with cell-surface hydroxyl or amino groups when nascent C4b and C3b are locally generated during C4 and c3 activation. Interaction of daf with cell-associated C4b and C3b polypeptides interferes with their ability to catalyze the conversion of C2 and factor B to enzymatically active C2a and Bb and thereby prevents the formation of C4b2a and C3bBb, the amplification convertases of the complement cascade. Inhibits complement a
   7454..7510    +  misc_feature   MCS: multiple cloning site
   7527..7611    +  CDS            large T antigen (fragment): large T antigen from SV40 (simian virus 40)
   7634..7755    +  polyA_signal   SV40 poly(A) signal: SV40 polyadenylation signal
   7768..7908    +  repeat_region  AAV2 ITR: inverted terminal repeat of adeno-associated virus serotype 2 inverted
   7913..7964    -  misc_feature   bom (fragment): basis of mobility region from pBR322
   7983..8438    +  rep_origin     f1 ori (sequence partly withheld): f1 bacteriophage origin of replication; arrow indicates direction of (+) strand synthesis
   8439..8488    -  misc_feature   bom (fragment): basis of mobility region from pBR322
   8590..8625    -  CDS            rop (fragment): Rop protein, which maintains plasmids at low copy number; rop
   8720..8824    +  promoter       AmpR promoter: bla
   8825..9685    +  CDS            AmpR: β-lactamase; bla; confers resistance to ampicillin, carbenicillin, and related antibiotics
   9856..10444   +  rep_origin     ori: high-copy-number ColE1/pMB1/pBR322/pUC origin of replication
