[The description below was written by a language model from this plasmid's Addgene catalogue record and pLannotate feature annotations shown in this document.]
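Description:
pCRISPR/eCas9-GPIDAF is an all-in-one mammalian CRISPR expression plasmid of about 10.5 kb, built on the pX330-U6-Chimeric_BB-CBh-hSpCas9 backbone. It is maintained in E. coli as a high-copy plasmid through a ColE1/pUC-type origin and selected with ampicillin (AmpR/β-lactamase). An f1 phage origin and a single AAV2 ITR are also annotated in the backbone.

The plasmid carries three independent expression units. A human U6 RNA polymerase III promoter sits upstream of the S. pyogenes guide RNA scaffold. The record gives no specific guide sequence, so this appears to be an empty vector into which a user's spacer is cloned. A CBh-type promoter (CMV enhancer, chicken β-actin promoter and hybrid intron) drives Cas9, described in the record as eCas9. It is fused to a C-terminal nucleoplasmin NLS and terminated by the bGH polyadenylation signal. The catalogue lists a 3xFLAG tag, but the feature table does not annotate one.

The third cassette was inserted at a NotI site that was destroyed during cloning. It uses the CMV enhancer/promoter and an SV40 poly(A) signal to express TST-EGFP-GPIDAF, a fusion of a Twin-Strep-tag, EGFP and a C-terminal fragment of CD55 (decay-accelerating factor). By its name and the associated study's title, the CD55 fragment provides a GPI membrane-anchoring signal. The feature table places the Twin-Strep-tag fragment upstream of EGFP, whereas the catalogue lists the tag as C-terminal.

Displaying the tagged EGFP on the cell surface is intended to mark transfected cells. These can then be seen by fluorescence and enriched by Strep-Tactin-type affinity capture, which selects cells that also received Cas9 and the guide RNA for genome editing.
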