Addgene plasmid #213710: pCRISPR/eCas9-GPIDAF
Purpose: To express a single-guide RNA under a U6 promoter, accompanied by the expression of eCas9 and the affinity sorting tag TST-EGFP-GPIDAF under separate promoters.
Depositing lab: Qilai Huang. Depositing organization: Shandong University. Publication: A Gene Transfer-Positive Cell Sorting System Utilizing Membrane-Anchoring Affinity Tag. Yang L, Cui L, Ma S, Zuo Q, Huang Q. Front Bioeng Biotechnol. 2022 Jun 16;10:930966. doi: 10.3389/fbioe.2022.930966. eCollection 2022. PubMed 35782508.
Backbone
  Vector backbone: pX330-U6-Chimeric_BB-CBh-hSpCas9
  Vector type: CRISPR
Growth in bacteria
  Bacterial resistance: Ampicillin, 100 μg/mL
  Growth temperature: 37°C
  Growth strain: DH5alpha
  Copy number: High Copy
Gene/Insert
  Gene/Insert name: EGFP
  gRNA/shRNA sequence: Unspecified
  Species: H. sapiens (human)
  Promoter: CMV
  Tag / fusion protein: 3XFLAG (N terminal on insert); Twin-strep-tag (C terminal on insert)
  Cloning method: Restriction Enzyme; 5′ cloning site NotI (destroyed during cloning); 3′ cloning site NotI (destroyed during cloning)
Resource information
  A portion of this plasmid was derived from a plasmid made by: Contain sequence amplified from the pX330-U6-Chimeric_BB-CBh-hSpCas9 (Addgene plasmid #42230).
Terms and licenses: Academic/Nonprofit Terms; Industry Terms: Not Available to Industry
How to cite: pCRISPR/eCas9-GPIDAF was a gift from Qilai Huang (Addgene plasmid # 213710 ; http://n2t.net/addgene:213710 ; RRID:Addgene_213710)
